Addgene plasmid #62011: NET30 pEGFP-N2 (815)
Purpose: mammalian expression of nuclear envelope transmembrane protein
Depositing lab: Eric Schirmer. Publication: System analysis shows distinct mechanisms and common principles of nuclear envelope protein dynamics. Zuleger N, Kelly DA, Richardson AC, Kerr AR, Goldberg MW, Goryachev AB, Schirmer EC. J Cell Biol. 2011 Apr 4;193(1):109-23. doi: 10.1083/jcb.201009068. Epub 2011 Mar 28. PubMed 21444689.
Backbone
  Vector backbone: pEGFP-N2
  Backbone manufacturer: Clontech
  Vector type: Mammalian Expression
Growth in bacteria
  Bacterial resistance: Kanamycin, 50 μg/mL
  Growth temperature: 37°C
  Growth strain: DH5alpha
  Copy number: High Copy
Gene/Insert
  Gene/Insert name: NET30
  Species: H. sapiens (human)
  Entrez Gene: MOSPD3 (a.k.a. CDS3, NET30)
  Promoter: CMV
  Tag / fusion protein: EGFP (C terminal on backbone)
  Cloning method: Unknown
  Sequencing primers: 5′ CMV-F; 3′ EGFP-R
Terms and licenses: Academic/Nonprofit Terms; Industry Terms: Not Available to Industry
How to cite: NET30 pEGFP-N2 (815) was a gift from Eric Schirmer (Addgene plasmid # 62011 ; http://n2t.net/addgene:62011 ; RRID:Addgene_62011)
