[The description below was written by a language model from this plasmid's Addgene catalogue record.]
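Description:
NET30 pEGFP-N2 (815) is a mammalian expression plasmid built on the commercial pEGFP-N2 backbone, a vector designed for making fusions in which the protein of interest sits upstream of, and in frame with, enhanced green fluorescent protein. It is maintained in E. coli as a high-copy plasmid under kanamycin selection. No feature table accompanies the record, so other backbone elements, such as the replication origin or any marker for selection in mammalian cells, are not documented here, and the cloning method and insert boundaries are also not stated.

The insert is human NET30, a nuclear envelope transmembrane protein encoded by the gene MOSPD3 (also known as CDS3). Its expression is driven by the CMV promoter, a strong constitutive promoter widely used for transient transfection of mammalian cells. Because EGFP is supplied by the backbone at the C terminus, the product is a NET30-EGFP fusion, which allows the protein to be followed directly by fluorescence microscopy in living or fixed cells without antibody staining.

The stated purpose is mammalian expression of a nuclear envelope transmembrane protein, and the associated study concerns the dynamics of nuclear envelope proteins. This suggests use of the fluorescent fusion to visualise NET30 localisation at the nuclear envelope and to examine its mobility or targeting behaviour by live-cell imaging, although the record itself does not specify particular assays or cell types.
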