>Addgene plasmid #62011 | NET30 pEGFP-N2 (815) | addgene partial sequence | sequence record 102585 | CMV-F 5'-CGCAAATGGGCGGTAGGCGTG-3'
AGCTGGTTTAGTGAACCGTCAGATCCGCTAGCGCTACCGGACTCAGATCCATGCGCCGTGGGGCGCCCCA
GGACCAGGAGCTGGTGGGTCCGGGGCCCCCTGGGCGGGGGTCCCGGGGCGCCCCTCCTCCCTTGGGACCC
GTTGTCCCGGTCCTGGTCTTTCCCCCGGATCTAGTATTCAGGGCGGACCAGCGGAGCGGACCCCGACAGC
TGCTGACCCTCTATAACCCCACAGGAACTGCGCTTCGCTTCCGAGTCCTGTGCACAGCACCTGCCAAATA
CACGGTGTTTGACGCAGAGGGATATGTGAAGCCCCAGTCTTGCATTGACATTGTGATTCGCCATGTGGCA
CCCATTCCCAGCCACTATGATGTCCAGGACCGCTTCCGCATTGAGCTGTCTGAGGAAGGAGCTGAGGGCC
GAGTGGTGGGACGCAAGGACATTACCTCCATTCTGAGAGCCCCAGCGTACCCCCTTGAGCTTCAGGGACA
GCCAGATCCAGCGCCTCGCCCAGGGCCTCCTGCTGGGACACCACCACCCACGGCCAGACACTTCCAGGAG
CACCCCCGCCAGCAACTGGCCACCAGCTCCTTCCTCCTCTTCTTGCTGACGGGGATTGTGTCTGTGGCCT
TCCTGCTGCTCCCACTCCCGGACGAACTCGGCAGCCAGCTGCCTCAAGTCCTGCACGTCTCCCTGGGACA
AAAGTTGGTGGCCGCCTACGTCTTGGGCCTCCTCACCATGGTGTTCCTCCGGACCTCTCGACGGTACCGC
GGGCC
