>Addgene plasmid #62011 | NET30 pEGFP-N2 (815) | addgene partial sequence | sequence record 102737 | C-ter-GFP 5'-CTCCTCGCCCTTGCTCAC-3'
CGTCGAGAGGTCCGGAGGAACACCATGGTGAGGAGGCCCAAGACGTAGGCGGCCACCAACTTTTGTCCCA
GGGAGACGTGCAGGACTTGAGGCAGCTGGCTGCCGAGTTCGTCCGGGAGTGGGAGCAGCAGGAAGGCCAC
AGACACAATCCCCGTCAGCAAGAAGAGGAGGAAGGAGCTGGTGGCCAGTTGCTGGCGGGGGTGCTCCTGG
AAGTGTCTGGCCGTGGGTGGTGGTGTCCCAGCAGGAGGCCCTGGGCGAGGCGCTGGATCTGGCTGTCCCT
GAAGCTCAAGGGGGTACGCTGGGGCTCTCAGAATGGAGGTAATGTCCTTGCGTCCCACCACTCGGCCCTC
AGCTCCTTCCTCAGACAGCTCAATGCGGAAGCGGTCCTGGACATCATAGTGGCTGGGAATGGGTGCCACA
TGGCGAATCACAATGTCAATGCAAGACTGGGGCTTCACATATCCCTCTGCGTCAAACACCGTGTATTTGG
CAGGTGCTGTGCACAGGACTCGGAAGCGAAGCGCAGTTCCTGTGGGGTTATAGAGGGTCAGCAGCTGTCG
GGGTCCGCTCCGCTGGTCCGCCCTGAATACTAGATCCGGGGGAAAGACCAGGACCGGGACAACGGGTCCC
AAGGGAGGAGGGGCGCCCCGGGACCCCCGCCCAGGGGGCCCCGGACCCACCAGCTCCTGGTCCTGGGGCG
CCCCACGGCGCATGGATCTGAGTCCGGTAGCGCTAGCGGATCTGACGGTTCACTAA
